Addgene plasmid #83157: Hs.KRAS4b T35S
Purpose: Gateway ORF Entry clone of human KRAS4B [NM_004985.4 ] with stop codon (for native or N-terminal fusions), T35S mutation
Depositing lab: Dominic Esposito. Depositing organization: National Cancer Institute (NCI).
Backbone
  Vector backbone: pDonor-255
  Backbone size w/o insert (bp): 2693
  Vector type: Gateway Entry Clone
Growth in bacteria
  Bacterial resistance: Spectinomycin, 50 μg/mL
  Growth temperature: 37°C
  Growth strain: DH10B
  Copy number: High Copy
Gene/Insert
  Gene/Insert name: KRAS
  Species: H. sapiens (human)
  Insert size (bp): 567
  Mutation: T35S
  GenBank ID: NM_004985.4
  Entrez Gene: KRAS (a.k.a. 'C-K-RAS, C-K-RAS, CFC2, K-RAS2A, K-RAS2B, K-RAS4A, K-RAS4B, K-Ras, K-Ras 2, KI-RAS, KRAS1, KRAS2, NS, NS3, OES, RALD, RASK2, c-Ki-ras, c-Ki-ras2)
  Cloning method: Gateway Cloning
  Sequencing primers: 5′ M13F 23-mer (5'-CCCAGTCACGACGTTGTAAAACG); 3′ attLR 23-mer (5'-TAACATCAGAGATTTTGAGACAC)
Terms and licenses: Academic/Nonprofit Terms; Industry Terms: Not Available to Industry
How to cite: Hs.KRAS4b T35S was a gift from Dominic Esposito (Addgene plasmid # 83157 ; http://n2t.net/addgene:83157 ; RRID:Addgene_83157)
