[The description below was written by a language model from this plasmid's Addgene catalogue record and pLannotate feature annotations shown in this document.]
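Description:
Hs.KRAS4b T35S is a Gateway entry clone built on the pDonor-255 backbone, carrying the human KRAS4B open reading frame with a T35S substitution. The plasmid is about 3.3 kb in total and is maintained in E. coli at high copy through a ColE1/pUC-type origin of replication. Selection is by spectinomycin, conferred by an aadA (SmR) aminoglycoside adenylyltransferase gene. The fragments of a class 1 integron Pc promoter and a gentamicin acetyltransferase gene annotated just upstream appear to be remnants of the integron-derived resistance cassette. Short lacZα and lacI fragments are also annotated as backbone remnants. The rrnB T1 and T2 terminators lie upstream of the cloning region and help insulate the insert from read-through transcription.

The 567 bp K-Ras coding sequence is flanked by attL recombination sites, which the automated annotation labels as attL3 on the 5′ side and a partial attL2 on the 3′ side. These sites allow the ORF to be transferred by an LR Clonase reaction into compatible Gateway destination vectors. As an entry clone, the plasmid has no annotated promoter driving the insert, so expression depends on the destination vector chosen. The ORF retains its stop codon, which makes it suitable for producing native protein or N-terminally tagged fusions but not C-terminal fusions. Residue T35 lies in the effector-binding (switch I) region of Ras, and substitutions there are generally used to alter effector interactions, although the record does not state the intended application of this mutant beyond its role as a Gateway cloning resource.
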