Features (pLannotate 1.2.2; 11 found; start..end, strand, type, name):
     18..54      -  CDS            lacZα (fragment): LacZα fragment of β-galactosidase; lacZ fragment
     85..180     +  protein_bind   attL3: mutant version of attL; recombination site for the Gateway® LR reaction LR Clonase™
    186..752     +  CDS            K-Ras: human small GTPase proto-oncoprotein
    757..850     -  protein_bind   attL2 (fragment): mutant version of attL; recombination site for the Gateway® LR reaction LR Clonase™
    965..988     +  promoter       Pc promoter (fragment): intI1 (promoter lies within the coding sequence); class 1 integron promoter
   1164..1220    +  CDS            GmR (fragment): gentamycin acetyltransferase; aacC1; confers resistance to gentamycin
   1227..2018    +  CDS            SmR: aminoglycoside adenylyltransferase (Murphy, 1985); aadA; confers resistance to spectinomycin and streptomycin
   2111..2699    +  rep_origin     ori: high-copy-number ColE1/pMB1/pBR322/pUC origin of replication
   2882..2974    +  CDS            lacI (fragment): lac repressor; lacI; The lac repressor binds to the lac operator to inhibit transcription in E. coli. This inhibition can be relieved by adding lactose or isopropyl-β-D-thiogalactopyranoside (IPTG).
   3029..3056    -  terminator     rrnB T2 terminator: transcription terminator T2 from the E. coli rrnB gene
   3188..3231    +  terminator     rrnB T1 terminator: Escherichia coli rrnB; transcription terminator T1 from the E. coli rrnB gene
>Addgene plasmid #83157 | Hs.KRAS4b T35S | depositor full sequence | sequence record 158120 | Full Sequence
TTAACGCTAGCATGGATGTTTTCCCAGTCACGACGTTGTAAAACGACGGCCAGTCTTAAAATTCGAGCTC
GGTCCGAGGATCCGAAATAATGATTTTATTTTGACTGATAGTGACCTGTTCGTTGCAACAAATTGATAAG
CAATGCTTTTTTATAATGCCAACTTTGTACAAAAAAGTTGGCACCATGACTGAATATAAACTTGTGGTAG
TTGGAGCTGGTGGCGTAGGCAAGAGTGCCTTGACGATACAGCTAATTCAGAATCATTTTGTGGACGAATA
TGATCCATCAATAGAGGATTCCTACAGGAAGCAAGTAGTAATTGATGGAGAAACCTGTCTCTTGGATATT
CTCGACACAGCAGGTCAAGAGGAGTACAGTGCAATGAGGGACCAGTACATGAGGACTGGGGAGGGCTTTC
TTTGTGTATTTGCCATAAATAATACTAAATCATTTGAAGATATTCACCATTATAGAGAACAAATTAAAAG
AGTTAAGGACTCTGAAGATGTACCTATGGTCCTAGTAGGAAATAAATGTGATTTGCCTTCTAGAACAGTA
GACACAAAACAGGCTCAGGACTTAGCAAGAAGTTATGGAATTCCTTTTATTGAAACATCAGCAAAGACAA
GACAGGGTGTTGATGATGCCTTCTATACATTAGTTCGAGAAATTCGAAAACATAAAGAAAAGATGAGCAA
AGATGGTAAAAAGAAGAAAAAGAAGTCAAAGACAAAGTGTGTAATTATGTAATCAACTTTCTTGTACAAA
GTTGGCATTATAGGAAAGCATTGCTTATCAATTTGTTGCAACGAACAGGTCACTATCAGTCAAAATAAAA
TCATTATTTGCATGCAAGCTTAGATCCTCTAGACCAGCCAGGACAGAAATGCCTCGACTTCGCTGCTACC
CAAGGTTGCCGGGTGACGCACACCGTGGAAACGGATGAAGGCACGAACCCAGTGGACATAAGCCTGTTCG
GTTCGTAAGCTGTAATGCAAGTAGCGTATGCGCTCACGCAACTGGTCCAGAACCTTGACCGAACGCAGCG
GTGGTAACGGCGCAGTGGCGGTTTTCATGGCTTGTTATGACTGTTTTTTTGGGGTACAGTCTATGCCTCG
GGCATCCAAGCAGCAAGCGCGTTACGCCGTGGGTCGATGTTTGATGTTATGGAGCAGCAACGATGTTACG
CAGCAGGGCAGTCGCCCTAAAACAAAGTTAAACATTATGAGGGAAGCGGTGATCGCCGAAGTATCGACTC
AACTATCAGAGGTAGTTGGCGTCATCGAGCGCCATCTCGAACCGACGTTGCTGGCCGTACATTTGTACGG
CTCCGCAGTGGATGGCGGCCTGAAGCCACACAGTGATATTGATTTGCTGGTTACGGTGACCGTAAGGCTT
GATGAAACAACGCGGCGAGCTTTGATCAACGACCTTTTGGAAACTTCGGCTTCCCCTGGAGAGAGCGAGA
TTCTCCGCGCTGTAGAAGTCACCATTGTTGTGCACGACGACATCATTCCGTGGCGTTATCCAGCTAAGCG
CGAACTGCAATTTGGAGAATGGCAGCGCAATGACATTCTTGCAGGTATCTTCGAGCCAGCCACGATCGAC
ATTGATCTGGCTATCTTGCTGACAAAAGCAAGAGAACATAGCGTTGCCTTGGTAGGTCCAGCGGCGGAGG
AACTCTTTGATCCGGTTCCTGAACAGGATCTATTTGAGGCGCTAAATGAAACCTTAACGCTATGGAACTC
GCCGCCCGACTGGGCTGGCGATGAGCGAAATGTAGTGCTTACGTTGTCCCGCATTTGGTACAGCGCAGTA
ACCGGCAAAATCGCGCCGAAGGATGTCGCTGCCGACTGGGCAATGGAGCGCCTGCCGGCCCAGTATCAGC
CCGTCATACTTGAAGCTAGACAGGCTTATCTTGGACAAGAAGAAGATCGCTTGGCCTCGCGCGCAGATCA
GTTGGAAGAATTTGTCCACTACGTGAAAGGCGAGATCACCAAGGTAGTCGGCAAATAACCCTCGAGCCAC
CCATGACCAAAATCCCTTAACGTGAGTTACGCGTCGTTCCACTGAGCGTCAGACCCCGTAGAAAAGATCA
AAGGATCTTCTTGAGATCCTTTTTTTCTGCGCGTAATCTGCTGCTTGCAAACAAAAAAACCACCGCTACC
AGCGGTGGTTTGTTTGCCGGATCAAGAGCTACCAACTCTTTTTCCGAAGGTAACTGGCTTCAGCAGAGCG
CAGATACCAAATACTGTCCTTCTAGTGTAGCCGTAGTTAGGCCACCACTTCAAGAACTCTGTAGCACCGC
CTACATACCTCGCTCTGCTAATCCTGTTACCAGTGGCTGCTGCCAGTGGCGATAAGTCGTGTCTTACCGG
GTTGGACTCAAGACGATAGTTACCGGATAAGGCGCAGCGGTCGGGCTGAACGGGGGGTTCGTGCACACAG
CCCAGCTTGGAGCGAACGACCTACACCGAACTGAGATACCTACAGCGTGAGCATTGAGAAAGCGCCACGC
TTCCCGAAGGGAGAAAGGCGGACAGGTATCCGGTAAGCGGCAGGGTCGGAACAGGAGAGCGCACGAGGGA
GCTTCCAGGGGGAAACGCCTGGTATCTTTATAGTCCTGTCGGGTTTCGCCACCTCTGACTTGAGCGTCGA
TTTTTGTGATGCTCGTCAGGGGGGCGGAGCCTATGGAAAAACGCCAGCAACGCGGCCTTTTTACGGTTCC
TGGCCTTTTGCTGGCCTTTTGCTCACATGTTCTTTCCTGCGTTATCCCCTGATTCTGTGGATAACCGTAT
TACCGCCTTTGAGTGAGCTGATACCGCTCGCCGCAGCCGAACGACCGAGCGCAGCGAGTCAGTGAGCGAG
GAAGCGGAAGAGCGCCCAATACGCAAACCGCCTCTCCCCGCGCGTTGGCCGATTCATTAATGCAGCTGGC
ACGACAGGTTTCCCGACTGGAAAGCGGGCAGTGAGCGCAACGCAATTAATACGCGTACCGCTAGCCAGGA
AGAGTTTGTAGAAACGCAAAAAGGCCATCCGTCAGGATGGCCTTCTGCTTAGTTTGATGCCTGGCAGTTT
ATGGCGGGCGTCCTGCCCGCCACCCTCCGGGCCGTTGCTTCACAACGTTCAAATCCGCTCCCGGCGGATT
TGTCCTACTCAGGAGAGCGTTCACCGACAAACAACAGATAAAACGAAAGGCCCAGTCTTCCGACTGAGCC
TTTCGTTTTATTTGATGCCTGGCAGTTCCCTACTCTCGCG
