>Addgene plasmid #83157 | Hs.KRAS4b T35S | addgene partial sequence | sequence record 159146 | M13pUC-Fwd 5'-CCCAGTCACGACGTTGTAAAACG-3'
AGCTCGGTCCGAGGATCCGAAATAATGATTTTATTTTGACTGATAGTGACCTGTTCGTTGCAACAAATTG
ATAAGCAATGCTTTTTTATAATGCCAACTTTGTACAAAAAAGTTGGCACCATGACTGAATATAAACTTGT
GGTAGTTGGAGCTGGTGGCGTAGGCAAGAGTGCCTTGACGATACAGCTAATTCAGAATCATTTTGTGGAC
GAATATGATCCATCAATAGAGGATTCCTACAGGAAGCAAGTAGTAATTGATGGAGAAACCTGTCTCTTGG
ATATTCTCGACACAGCAGGTCAAGAGGAGTACAGTGCAATGAGGGACCAGTACATGAGGACTGGGGAGGG
CTTTCTTTGTGTATTTGCCATAAATAATACTAAATCATTTGAAGATATTCACCATTATAGAGAACAAATT
AAAAGAGTTAAGGACTCTGAAGATGTACCTATGGTCCTAGTAGGAAATAAATGTGATTTGCCTTCTAGAA
CAGTAGACACAAAACAGGCTCAGGACTTAGCAAGAAGTTATGGAATTCCTTTTATTGAAACATCAGCAAA
GACAAGACAGGGTGTTGATGATGCCTTCTATACATTAGTTCGAGAAATTCGAAAACATAAAGAAAAGATG
AGCAAAGATGGTAAAAAGAAGAAAAAGAAGTCAAAGACAAAGTGTGTAATTATGTAATCAACTTTCTTGT
ACAAAGTTGGCATTATAGGAAAGCATTGCTTATCAATTTGTTGCAACGAACAGGTCACTATCAGTCAAAA
TAAAAT
